>Addgene plasmid #165527 | pOpen-Eco31IB | depositor full sequence | sequence record 321754 | Full Sequence
CGCTGAGGTGTCAATCGTCGGAGCCGCTGAGCAATAACTAGCATAACCCCTTGGGGCCTCTAAACGGGTC
TTGAGGGGTTTTTTGCATGGTCATAGCTGTTTCCTGAGAGCTTGGCAGGTGATGACACACATTAACAAAT
TTCGTGAGGAGTCTCCAGAAGAATGCCATTAATTTCCATAGGCTCCGCCCCCCTGACGAGCATCACAAAA
ATCGACGCTCAAGTCAGAGGTGGCGAAACCCGACAGGACTATAAAGATACCAGGCGTTTCCCCCTGGAAG
CTCCCTCGTGCGCTCTCCTGTTCCGACCCTGCCGCTTACCGGATACCTGTCCGCCTTTCTCCCTTCGGGA
AGCGTGGCGCTTTCTCATAGCTCACGCTGTAGGTATCTCAGTTCGGTGTAGGTCGTTCGCTCCAAGCTGG
GCTGTGTGCACGAACCCCCCGTTCAGCCCGACCGCTGCGCCTTATCCGGTAACTATCGTCTTGAGTCCAA
CCCGGTAAGACACGACTTATCGCCACTGGCAGCAGCCACTGGTAACAGGATTAGCAGAGCGAGGTATGTA
GGCGGTGCTACAGAGTTCTTGAAGTGGTGGCCTAACTACGGCTACACTAGAAGAACAGTATTTGGTATCT
GCGCTCTGCTGAAGCCAGTTACCTTCGGAAAAAGAGTTGGTAGCTCTTGATCCGGCAAACAAACCACCGC
TGGTAGCGGTGGTTTTTTTGTTTGCAAGCAGCAGATTACGCGCAGAAAAAAAGGATCTCAAGAAGGCCTA
CTATTAGCAACAACGATCCTTTGATCTTTTCTACGGGGTCTGACGCTCAGTGGAACGAAAACTCACGTTA
AGGGATTTTGGTCATGAGATTATCAAAAAGGATCTTCACCTAGATCCTTTTAAATTAAAAATGAAGTTTT
AAATCAATCTAAAGTATATATGAGTAAACTTGGTCTGACAGTTACCAATGCTTAATCAGTGAGGCACCTA
TCTCAGCGATCTGTCTATTTCGTTCATCCATAGTTGCCTGACTCCCCGTCGTGTAGATAACTACGATACG
GGAGGGCTTACCATCTGGCCCCAGTGCTGCAATGATACCGCGAGAACCACGCTCACCGGCTCCAGATTTA
TCAGCAATAAACCAGCCAGCCGGAAGGGCCGAGCGCAGAAGTGGTCCTGCAACTTTATCCGCCTCCATCC
AGTCTATTAATTGTTGCCGGGAAGCTAGAGTAAGTAGTTCGCCAGTTAATAGTTTGCGCAACGTTGTTGC
CATTGCTACAGGCATCGTGGTGTCACGCTCGTCGTTTGGTATGGCTTCATTCAGCTCCGGTTCCCAACGA
TCAAGGCGAGTTACATGATCCCCCATGTTGTGCAAAAAAGCGGTTAGCTCCTTCGGTCCTCCGATCGTTG
TCAGAAGTAAGTTGGCCGCAGTGTTATCACTCATGGTTATGGCAGCACTGCATAATTCTCTTACTGTCAT
GCCATCCGTAAGATGCTTTTCTGTGACTGGTGAGTACTCAACCAAGTCATTCTGAGAATAGTGTATGCGG
CGACCGAGTTGCTCTTGCCCGGCGTCAATACGGGATAATACCGCGCCACATAGCAGAACTTTAAAAGTGC
TCATCATTGGAAAACGTTCTTCGGGGCGAAAACTCTCAAGGATCTTACCGCTGTTGAGATCCAGTTCGAT
GTAACCCACTCGTGCACCCAACTGATCTTCAGCATCTTTTACTTTCACCAGCGTTTCTGGGTGAGCAAAA
ACAGGAAGGCAAAATGCCGCAAAAAAGGGAATAAGGGCGACACGGAAATGTTGAATACTCATACTCTTCC
TTTTTCAATATTATTGAAGCATTTATCAGGGTTATTGTCTCATGAGCGGATACATATTTGAATGTATTTA
GAAAAATAAACAAATAGGGGTTCCGCGCACCTGCACCAGTCAGTAAAACGACGGCCAGTAGTCAAAAGCC
TCCGACCGGAGGCTTTTGACTTGGTTCAGGTGGAGTGGGAGAAATAAGACGACGACCCTCGGGTCTCTAA
TGACTAAATCTGAGACATTCATGATTCCAAACCACAAAGCGGCGAAGCTGAGCGAATTAGATATGATGAT
TGTGAACTCTGTTCCGCCGGGTGGTAATTGGAAAAACATCCCTCTGGACGTCCCGTCAAAACGTATTGAA
CAAATACGAGATAGTTATGCTCAGGGAAAAGGCAGCCGCAGCACTTATTATGGCAGACTCCTCCCCGATA
TGCCCGCTTACACCATTAATACGTATTTTAACCGCCCCGGCAACGGCTGCCATATCCATTACGAACAGGA
TCGTGTACTGAGCCAGCGTGAAGCGGCCCGGCTTCAAAGCTTCCCTGATGACTTCATCTTTTTCGGTGGC
CAGACAGCGATTAACACCCAGATCGGCAATGCTGTACCGCCGTTTCTGGCATTTCTGATAGCAAAAGAGA
TTGAAAAAGCCATCGGCAACACGGGCTATTATATTGACCTGTTTTCCGGTGCAGGGGGTTTAGGTCTGGG
ATTTAAGTGGGCCGGCTGGACCCCGTTACTGGCGAACGATATCGAGGAGAAATACCTTCAAACGTATTCA
AATAACGTGCATAAGGAGGTGCTGTGTGGGAGTATCAGTGACAACGAAACCTTTTCCAAAATCGCGGATA
AAATTTCTGGGTTTAAAAAATTGTACTTCGACAAGCAACTATGGATTCTGGGCGGTCCACCGTGCCAGGG
TTTTTCGACTGCGGGGAATGCCCGTACGATGGACGATCCTCGTAATTCGCTGTTCATGCATTACAAGAGT
CTCTTGAACGAAATCAAACCGAATGGCTTCATTTTCGAAAATGTTGCAGGATTGTTAAATATGGAAAAAG
GTAAAGTTTTTGAGCGCGTGAAAGAAGAATTTTCGTCCACGATGAAAACCATGAACGGCTGGATACTGAA
CTCGGAACACTACGCCATTCCGCAGCGCCGCAAACGTGTGATTCTAGTCGGAAGCAATGATCCATTGTTT
TCAATCGAACCGCCGCAGAAGCTGACCGAGGATAAAGAGTCATGGGTCAGTGTTAAAGATGCACTGTCTG
ATCTTCCACCTCTTCAACACGGGGAAGATGGTAGCGGCAAATATTACATTCATCACCCAGAAAATGACTA
TCAGCTGTTCATGCGGGGTAACATTACCCCGTCCGAATACTATGAACGCAATATCAAGCCGAGCCTGTGA
AGAGCTTTGAGACCGGCCTTTTATTGGGTCCAGTCCGCAAACCCTGATCTTATTTTAGGGATAACAGGGT
AATGTACAAATAGGGTCGAAATTC
Features (pLannotate 1.2.2; 8 found; start..end, strand, type, name):
     38..85      +  terminator     T7 terminator: transcription terminator for bacteriophage T7 RNA polymerase
    173..761     -  rep_origin     ori: high-copy-number ColE1/pMB1/pBR322/pUC origin of replication
    952..1812    -  CDS            AmpR: β-lactamase; bla; confers resistance to ampicillin, carbenicillin, and related antibiotics
   1813..1917    -  promoter       AmpR promoter: bla
   1933..1949    -  CDS            lacZα (fragment): LacZα fragment of β-galactosidase; lacZ fragment
   1950..1981    +  terminator     tonB terminator: bidirectional E. coli tonB-P14 transcription terminator
   2312..2470    +  CDS            aplIM (fragment): MTAP_ARTPN - Experimental evidence at protein level: Swiss-Prot protein existence level 1. This methylase recognizes the double-stranded sequence 5'- CTGCAG-3', causes specific methylation on C-4 on both strands, and protects the DNA from cleavage by the AplI endonuclease. From Arthrospira platensis (strain NIES-39 / IAM M-135) (Spirulina platensis).
   2492..3088    +  CDS            mthTIM (fragment): MTHT_METTF - Experimental evidence at protein level: Swiss-Prot protein existence level 1. This methylase recognizes the double-stranded sequence GGCC, causes specific methylation on C-3 on both strands, and protects the DNA from cleavage by the MthTI endonuclease. From Methanothermobacter thermautotrophicus (Methanobacterium thermoformicicum).
