>Addgene plasmid #165527 | pOpen-Eco31IB | addgene full sequence | sequence record 339063 | Addgene NGS Result
CGCTGAGGTGTCAATCGTCGGAGCCGCTGAGCAATAACTAGCATAACCCCTTGGGGCCTCTAAACGGGTC
TTGAGGGGTTTTTTGCATGGTCATAGCTGTTTCCTGAGAGCTTGGCAGGTGATGACACACATTAACAAAT
TTCGTGAGGAGTCTCCAGAAGAATGCCATTAATTTCCATAGGCTCCGCCCCCCTGACGAGCATCACAAAA
ATCGACGCTCAAGTCAGAGGTGGCGAAACCCGACAGGACTATAAAGATACCAGGCGTTTCCCCCTGGAAG
CTCCCTCGTGCGCTCTCCTGTTCCGACCCTGCCGCTTACCGGATACCTGTCCGCCTTTCTCCCTTCGGGA
AGCGTGGCGCTTTCTCATAGCTCACGCTGTAGGTATCTCAGTTCGGTGTAGGTCGTTCGCTCCAAGCTGG
GCTGTGTGCACGAACCCCCCGTTCAGCCCGACCGCTGCGCCTTATCCGGTAACTATCGTCTTGAGTCCAA
CCCGGTAAGACACGACTTATCGCCACTGGCAGCAGCCACTGGTAACAGGATTAGCAGAGCGAGGTATGTA
GGCGGTGCTACAGAGTTCTTGAAGTGGTGGCCTAACTACGGCTACACTAGAAGAACAGTATTTGGTATCT
GCGCTCTGCTGAAGCCAGTTACCTTCGGAAAAAGAGTTGGTAGCTCTTGATCCGGCAAACAAACCACCGC
TGGTAGCGGTGGTTTTTTTGTTTGCAAGCAGCAGATTACACGCAGAAAAAAAGGATCTCAAGAAGGCCTA
CTATTAGCAACAACGATCCTTTGATCTTTTCTACGGGGTCTGACGCTCAGTGGAACGAAAACTCACGTTA
AGGGATTTTGGTCATGAGATTATCAAAAAGGATCTTCACCTAGATCCTTTTAAATTAAAAATGAAGTTTT
AAATCAATCTAAAGTATATATGAGTAAACTTGGTCTGACAGTTACCAATGCTTAATCAGTGAGGCACCTA
TCTCAGCGATCTGTCTATTTCGTTCATCCATAGTTGCCTGACTCCCCGTCGTGTAGATAACTACGATACG
GGAGGGCTTACCATCTGGCCCCAGTGCTGCAATGATACCGCGAGAACCACGCTCACCGGCTCCAGATTTA
TCAGCAATAAACCAGCCAGCCGGAAGGGCCGAGCGCAGAAGTGGTCCTGCAACTTTATCCGCCTCCATCC
AGTCTATTAATTGTTGCCGGGAAGCTAGAGTAAGTAGTTCGCCAGTTAATAGTTTGCGCAACGTTGTTGC
CATTGCTACAGGCATCGTGGTGTCACGCTCGTCGTTTGGTATGGCTTCATTCAGCTCCGGTTCCCAACGA
TCAAGGCGAGTTACATGATCCCCCATGTTGTGCAAAAAAGCGGTTAGCTCCTTCGGTCCTCCGATCGTTG
TCAGAAGTAAGTTGGCCGCAGTGTTATCACTCATGGTTATGGCAGCACTGCATAATTCTCTTACTGTCAT
GCCATCCGTAAGATGCTTTTCTGTGACTGGTGAGTACTCAACCAAGTCATTCTGAGAATAGTGTATGCGG
CGACCGAGTTGCTCTTGCCCGGCGTCAATACGGGATAATACCGCGCCACATAGCAGAACTTTAAAAGTGC
TCATCATTGGAAAACGTTCTTCGGGGCGAAAACTCTCAAGGATCTTACCGCTGTTGAGATCCAGTTCGAT
GTAACCCACTCGTGCACCCAACTGATCTTCAGCATCTTTTACTTTCACCAGCGTTTCTGGGTGAGCAAAA
ACAGGAAGGCAAAATGCCGCAAAAAAGGGAATAAGGGCGACACGGAAATGTTGAATACTCATACTCTTCC
TTTTTCAATATTATTGAAGCATTTATCAGGGTTATTGTCTCATGAGCGGATACATATTTGAATGTATTTA
GAAAAATAAACAAATAGGGGTTCCGCGCACCTGCACCAGTCAGTAAAACGACGGCCAGTAGTCAAAAGCC
TCCGACCGGAGGCTTTTGACTTGGTTCAGGTGGAGTGGGAGAAATAAGACGACGACCCTCGGGTCTCTAA
TGACTAAATCTGAGACATTCATGATTCCAAACCACAAAGCGGCGAAGCTGAGCGAATTAGATATGATGAT
TGTGAACTCTGTTCCGCCGGGTGGTAATTGGAAAAACATCCCTCTGGACGTCCCGTCAAAACGTATTGAA
CAAATACGAGATAGTTATGCTCAGGGAAAAGGCAGCCGCAGCACTTATTATGGCAGACTCCTCCCCGATA
TGCCCGCTTACACCATTAATACGTATTTTAACCGCCCCGGCAACGGCTGCCATATCCATTACGAACAGGA
TCGTGTACTGAGCCAGCGTGAAGCGGCCCGGCTTCAAAGCTTCCCTGATGACTTCATCTTTTTCGGTGGC
CAGACAGCGATTAACACCCAGATCGGCAATGCTGTACCGCCGTTTCTGGCATTTCTGATAGCAAAAGAGA
TTGAAAAAGCCATCGGCAACACGGGCTATTATATTGACCTGTTTTCCGGTGCAGGGGGTTTAGGTCTGGG
ATTTAAGTGGGCCGGCTGGACCCCGTTACTGGCGAACGATATCGAGGAGAAATACCTTCAAACGTATTCA
AATAACGTGCATAAGGAGGTGCTGTGTGGGAGTATCAGTGACAACGAAACCTTTTCCAAAATCGCGGATA
AAATTTCTGGGTTTAAAAAATTGTACTTCGACAAGCAACTATGGATTCTGGGCGGTCCACCGTGCCAGGG
TTTTTCGACTGCGGGGAATGCCCGTACGATGGACGATCCTCGTAATTCGCTGTTCATGCATTACAAGAGT
CTCTTGAACGAAATCAAACCGAATGGCTTCATTTTCGAAAATGTTGCAGGATTGTTAAATATGGAAAAAG
GTAAAGTTTTTGAGCGCGTGAAAGAAGAATTTTCGTCCACGATGAAAACCATGAACGGCTGGATACTGAA
CTCGGAACACTACGCCATTCCGCAGCGCCGCAAACGTGTGATTCTAGTCGGAAGCAATGATCCATTGTTT
TCAATCGAACCGCCGCAGAAGCTGACCGAGGATAAAGAGTCATGGGTCAGTGTTAAAGATGCACTGTCTG
ATCTTCCACCTCTTCAACACGGGGAAGATGGTAGCGGCAAATATTACATTCATCACCCAGAAAATGACTA
TCAGCTGTTCATGCGGGGTAACATTACCCCGTCCGAATACTATGAACGCAATATCAAGCCGAGCCTGTGA
AGAGCTTTGAGACCGGCCTTTTATTGGGTCCAGTCCGCAAACCCTGATCTTATTTTAGGGATAACAGGGT
AATGTACAAATAGGGTCGAAATTC
Features (pLannotate 1.2.2; 8 found; start..end, strand, type, name):
     38..85      +  terminator     T7 terminator: transcription terminator for bacteriophage T7 RNA polymerase
    173..761     -  rep_origin     ori: high-copy-number ColE1/pMB1/pBR322/pUC origin of replication
    952..1812    -  CDS            AmpR: β-lactamase; bla; confers resistance to ampicillin, carbenicillin, and related antibiotics
   1813..1917    -  promoter       AmpR promoter: bla
   1933..1949    -  CDS            lacZα (fragment): LacZα fragment of β-galactosidase; lacZ fragment
   1950..1981    +  terminator     tonB terminator: bidirectional E. coli tonB-P14 transcription terminator
   2312..2470    +  CDS            aplIM (fragment): MTAP_ARTPN - Experimental evidence at protein level: Swiss-Prot protein existence level 1. This methylase recognizes the double-stranded sequence 5'- CTGCAG-3', causes specific methylation on C-4 on both strands, and protects the DNA from cleavage by the AplI endonuclease. From Arthrospira platensis (strain NIES-39 / IAM M-135) (Spirulina platensis).
   2492..3088    +  CDS            mthTIM (fragment): MTHT_METTF - Experimental evidence at protein level: Swiss-Prot protein existence level 1. This methylase recognizes the double-stranded sequence GGCC, causes specific methylation on C-3 on both strands, and protects the DNA from cleavage by the MthTI endonuclease. From Methanothermobacter thermautotrophicus (Methanobacterium thermoformicicum).
