[The description below was written by a language model from this plasmid's Addgene catalogue record and pLannotate feature annotations shown in this document.]
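Description:
pOpen-Eco31IB is a small (about 3.3 kb) high-copy bacterial storage plasmid from the Open Enzyme collection, built on the pBuild backbone and classed as a synthetic biology part vector. It is propagated in E. coli through a ColE1/pUC-type origin of replication and selected with ampicillin through a β-lactamase gene driven by its native bla promoter. Apart from these maintenance elements, the annotated backbone contains only a short lacZα remnant and two transcription terminators, the bidirectional tonB terminator and a T7 terminator. These terminators lie on either side of the insert region and insulate it from read-through transcription.

The payload is Eco31IB, described as the second site-specific DNA methyltransferase of the Eco31I restriction-modification system, whose activity protects DNA from cleavage by the Eco31I endonuclease. The record lists the source species only as "Other". Automated annotation did not recognise the gene by name. Instead it flagged two partial matches within the insert region to the cytosine methyltransferases M.AplI and M.MthTI. These most likely reflect conserved methyltransferase motifs shared with Eco31IB rather than the presence of those genes.

No promoter or ribosome binding site is annotated upstream of the coding sequence, in line with the depositor's note that plasmids in this collection carry genetic parts and are not functional by themselves. The insert is bounded by four-base cloning junctions at the start codon and after the coding region, and M13 forward and reverse priming sites are available for sequence verification. The intended use is to move the open reading frame into an expression vector of the user's choice for production and purification of the methyltransferase in E. coli.
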