Addgene plasmid #165527: pOpen-Eco31IB
Purpose: Site-specific DNA methyltransferase 2; protects DNA from cleavage by Eco31I
Depositing lab: Drew Endy & Jennifer Molloy & FreeGenes Project. Depositing organization: Stanford University.
Backbone
  Vector backbone: pBuild
  Vector type: Synthetic Biology
Growth in bacteria
  Bacterial resistance: Ampicillin, 100 μg/mL
  Growth temperature: 37°C
  Growth strain: DH5alpha
  Copy number: High Copy
Gene/Insert
  Gene/Insert name: Eco31IB
  Species: Other
  Cloning method: Restriction Enzyme; 5′ cloning site AATG (unknown if destroyed); 3′ cloning site GCTT (unknown if destroyed)
  Sequencing primers: 5′ M13 forward; 3′ M13 reverse
Depositor comments: Site-specific DNA methyltransferase 2; protects DNA from cleavage by Eco31I. The plasmids in the Open Enzyme collection contain genetic parts and are not functional by themselves. Researchers can clone these enzymes into an expression vector of their choice and then transform into E. coli bacteria for expression and purification. Additional information can be found at https://www.addgene.org/depositor-collections/open-enzyme/.
How to cite: pOpen-Eco31IB was a gift from Drew Endy & Jennifer Molloy & FreeGenes Project (Addgene plasmid # 165527 ; http://n2t.net/addgene:165527 ; RRID:Addgene_165527)
